Addgene plasmid #241119: pDMJ2-SARS-CoV-2-Spike (XBB-10a)
Purpose: Expresses SARS-CoV-2 spike (XBB-10a) protein for creating pseudotyped virus
Depositing lab: Jeremy Luban. Depositing organization: University of Massachusetts, Worcester. Publication: Computationally designed proteins mimic antibody immune evasion in viral evolution. Youssef N, Gurev S, Ghantous F, Brock KP, Jaimes JA, Thadani NN, Dauphin A, Sherman AC, Yurkovetskiy L, Soto D, Estanboulieh R, Kotzen B, Notin P, Kollasch AW, Cohen AA, Dross SE, Erasmus J, Fuller DH, Bjorkman PJ, Lemieux JE, Luban J, Seaman MS, Marks DS. Immunity. 2025 May 6:S1074-7613(25)00178-5. doi: 10.1016/j.immuni.2025.04.015. PubMed 40345199.
Backbone
  Vector backbone: pDMJ2
  Vector type: Mammalian Expression
Growth in bacteria
  Bacterial resistance: Ampicillin, 100 μg/mL
  Growth temperature: 37°C
  Growth strain: DH5alpha
  Copy number: High Copy
Gene/Insert
  Gene/Insert name: Spike (XBB-10a)
  Species: SARS-CoV-2
  Mutation: T19R,L24del,P25del,P26del,A27S,V83A,G142D,Y144del,H146Q,K147N,S155R,Q183E,V213G,G339D,R346K,L368I,S371F,S373P,S375F,T376A,D405N,R408S,K417N,N440K,V445E,G446S,L452R,N460K,S477N,T478K,E484A,F486S,F490S,Q493R,Q498R,N501Y,Y505H,K529L,D614G,H655Y,N679K,P681H,N764K,D796Y,Q954H,N969K
  Entrez Gene: S (a.k.a. GU280_gp02, spike glycoprotein)
  Cloning method: Gene Synthesis
Terms and licenses: Academic/Nonprofit Terms; Industry Terms: Not Available to Industry
How to cite: pDMJ2-SARS-CoV-2-Spike (XBB-10a) was a gift from Jeremy Luban (Addgene plasmid # 241119 ; http://n2t.net/addgene:241119 ; RRID:Addgene_241119)
