[The description below was written by a language model from this plasmid's Addgene catalogue record and pLannotate feature annotations shown in this document.]
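Description:
pDMJ2-SARS-CoV-2-Spike (XBB-10a) is a 7,380-nt mammalian expression plasmid built on the pDMJ2 backbone to produce a variant SARS-CoV-2 spike glycoprotein for pseudotyping viral particles. In bacteria it is maintained through a high-copy ColE1/pUC-type origin and selected with ampicillin via a β-lactamase gene driven by its native bla promoter. A small fragment of the pBR322 basis-of-mobility region is also annotated in the backbone.

The expression cassette wraps around the numbering origin of the circular sequence. The human cytomegalovirus immediate-early enhancer and promoter are followed by a fragment of the HTLV-1 5' LTR and a fragment of modified CMV intron A. These leader elements are commonly placed downstream of CMV to improve transcript processing and expression. They sit immediately upstream of the spike coding sequence, which spans about 3.75 kb and is terminated by the bovine growth hormone polyadenylation signal. No epitope tag, reporter or mammalian selection marker is annotated, so the plasmid appears suited to transient transfection rather than stable line generation.

The insert was made by gene synthesis and encodes a heavily mutated spike. It carries deletions in the N-terminal domain (residues 24–26 and 144), a dense cluster of receptor-binding-domain substitutions such as K417N, L452R, E484A, F486S and N501Y, and changes such as D614G, H655Y, P681H and N969K elsewhere in the protein. The associated publication concerns computationally designed proteins that mimic antibody escape in viral evolution, so XBB-10a is presumably one such designed variant, although the record does not say so explicitly. The stated use is supplying the envelope glycoprotein for pseudotyped virus. The packaging and reporter components this requires are not part of this construct.
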