Features (pLannotate 1.2.2; 10 found; start..end, strand, type, name):
      1..3753    +  CDS            S: SPIKE_SARS2 - Experimental evidence at protein level: Swiss-Prot protein existence level 1. [Spike glycoprotein]: May down-regulate host tetherin (BST2) by lysosomal degradation, thereby counteracting its antiviral activity. From Severe acute respiratory syndrome coronavirus 2 (2019-nCoV) (SARS-CoV-2).
   3776..4000    +  polyA_signal   bGH poly(A) signal: bovine growth hormone polyadenylation signal
   4415..5003    -  rep_origin     ori: high-copy-number ColE1/pMB1/pBR322/pUC origin of replication
   5174..6034    -  CDS            AmpR: β-lactamase; bla; confers resistance to ampicillin, carbenicillin, and related antibiotics
   6035..6139    -  promoter       AmpR promoter: bla
   6179..6236    +  misc_feature   bom (fragment): basis of mobility region from pBR322
   6322..6701    +  enhancer       CMV enhancer: human cytomegalovirus immediate early enhancer
   6702..6905    +  promoter       CMV promoter: human cytomegalovirus (CMV) immediate early promoter
   6994..7221    +  LTR            5' LTR (truncated) (fragment): truncated 5' long terminal repeat (LTR) from human T-cell leukemia virus (HTLV) type 1
   7225..7335    +  intron         CMV intron (fragment): modified intron A from human cytomegalovirus
>Addgene plasmid #241119 | pDMJ2-SARS-CoV-2-Spike (XBB-10a) | addgene full sequence | sequence record 486242 | Addgene NGS Result
ATGTTCGTGTTTCTGGTTCTTCTTCCCCTGGTGTCTAGTCAGTGCGTCAACTTGCGGACGCGAACACAGA
GCTACACCAATTCCTTTACACGAGGCGTCTACTATCCCGACAAGGTGTTCCGAAGCAGTGTTTTGCACTC
CACGCAGGACCTTTTCTTGCCCTTCTTCTCAAATGTGACTTGGTTTCATGCAATACACGTATCCGGGACT
AATGGCACTAAGAGATTCGACAATCCCGCCTTGCCTTTTAACGACGGCGTGTATTTTGCCAGTACAGAAA
AGAGCAATATTATCCGGGGATGGATCTTCGGCACGACTCTGGATAGTAAAACACAATCCCTGCTGATCGT
GAATAATGCGACAAACGTCGTCATAAAAGTCTGCGAGTTCCAGTTCTGCAACGACCCTTTCCTCGACGTG
TACCAGAACAACAATAAATCTTGGATGGAACGGGAGTTTCGCGTGTACTCCAGTGCAAATAACTGTACTT
TTGAGTACGTAAGCCAGCCTTTCCTGATGGACCTCGAAGGGAAAGAGGGGAACTTTAAGAACCTGCGCGA
ATTCGTGTTCAAGAACATCGACGGTTATTTTAAAATATACAGCAAGCACACCCCTATTAACCTGGGCAGA
GATTTGCCACAAGGTTTTAGCGCCCTGGAACCCCTCGTGGACCTTCCTATCGGCATCAACATCACGCGCT
TCCAAACTCTGCTCGCACTGCATCGGTCTTATCTGACCCCTGGAGATTCATCCTCAGGATGGACCGCGGG
TGCTGCTGCATATTATGTGGGATATCTGCAGCCTAGGACCTTCCTGCTCAAATACAACGAGAACGGCACC
ATCACTGACGCTGTTGATTGCGCGCTGGACCCATTGTCTGAAACCAAATGCACACTGAAAAGCTTCACAG
TCGAGAAGGGCATTTACCAGACGAGCAACTTCAGAGTTCAGCCCACAGAGAGCATCGTTCGCTTCCCCAA
CATTACCAATTTGTGCCCATTCGACGAGGTCTTTAACGCAACTAAGTTTGCCAGTGTTTACGCCTGGAAC
AGGAAACGGATATCCAATTGCGTGGCCGATTACAGCGTAATCTACAATTTCGCTCCCTTTTTCGCCTTTA
AATGCTACGGTGTCTCCCCTACGAAGCTGAATGATCTGTGCTTTACTAATGTCTATGCGGACAGCTTCGT
TATTAGAGGTAACGAGGTCAGCCAAATCGCCCCAGGGCAGACTGGAAACATAGCCGACTACAATTACAAA
CTGCCAGATGATTTCACCGGCTGCGTCATCGCCTGGAACTCCAATAAGCTCGATAGTAAAGAGAGCGGCA
ATTACAACTATCGGTATAGGCTGTTTCGAAAGAGCAAGCTGAAACCTTTTGAGCGGGACATTTCAACAGA
GATCTACCAGGCCGGAAACAAGCCCTGCAACGGGGTCGCCGGGAGCAATTGTTACAGCCCGCTGCGGAGC
TATGGATTTCGGCCGACTTACGGCGTTGGCCACCAGCCATATCGGGTGGTGGTGCTGTCATTTGAGCTGC
TTCATGCGCCTGCTACAGTATGTGGGCCTAAACTGTCTACCAATCTGGTGAAAAATAAGTGCGTGAACTT
CAACTTCAATGGCCTCACCGGGACAGGCGTGTTGACAGAATCCAATAAGAAATTCCTGCCATTCCAGCAG
TTCGGCAGGGATATCGCAGACACGACCGATGCGGTGCGAGATCCCCAGACATTGGAGATTCTGGACATTA
CTCCTTGTTCTTTTGGAGGAGTGAGTGTTATTACTCCCGGCACAAATACCTCAAATCAAGTCGCTGTGCT
GTATCAAGGTGTAAACTGTACCGAGGTCCCCGTGGCTATTCACGCCGACCAGCTGACCCCAACATGGCGG
GTATACAGCACCGGTTCTAATGTATTCCAGACCAGAGCCGGCTGCCTCATTGGAGCCGAGTACGTGAACA
ACTCTTATGAATGTGATATACCGATTGGAGCAGGTATCTGCGCCTCTTATCAGACCCAGACAAAGAGCCA
CAGAAGGGCTAGGAGCGTGGCCTCCCAGTCCATAATCGCCTATACAATGTCACTGGGGGCTGAAAATTCA
GTGGCATACAGTAACAACTCTATCGCTATCCCCACAAATTTTACCATCTCTGTGACTACAGAGATCCTGC
CAGTGTCTATGACTAAAACCTCCGTGGACTGTACCATGTACATCTGTGGTGATAGCACCGAATGTTCCAA
CCTGCTCCTGCAGTACGGCAGCTTCTGCACACAGCTGAAGAGGGCACTGACAGGAATCGCCGTCGAACAG
GATAAGAACACTCAGGAGGTGTTTGCGCAGGTTAAGCAGATTTACAAGACGCCACCAATCAAGTACTTCG
GTGGGTTCAATTTCTCTCAAATTCTGCCTGATCCTTCTAAGCCATCTAAGCGGAGCTTTATAGAGGATTT
GCTCTTTAATAAGGTGACCCTCGCCGATGCTGGATTTATTAAGCAGTATGGCGACTGTTTGGGAGACATT
GCTGCTCGCGATCTGATATGTGCCCAGAAATTCAACGGGCTGACCGTACTCCCACCGCTGCTCACTGATG
AGATGATCGCACAATATACCAGCGCCCTGCTGGCCGGCACTATTACATCCGGCTGGACGTTCGGAGCAGG
AGCCGCACTGCAAATACCTTTTGCCATGCAGATGGCATATCGCTTCAATGGGATCGGGGTGACCCAGAAC
GTCCTGTACGAAAACCAGAAACTTATCGCTAACCAGTTCAATTCCGCCATTGGTAAAATCCAGGACAGCT
TGAGTTCCACAGCCAGCGCCCTCGGGAAATTGCAAGATGTAGTCAATCACAATGCACAAGCCCTGAATAC
TCTCGTCAAGCAACTGTCATCCAAGTTCGGTGCTATATCCTCCGTGCTGAATGATATCCTTAGTAGATTG
GATAAGGTGGAGGCAGAAGTCCAGATCGACCGGCTTATTACTGGAAGGCTGCAGAGTCTGCAGACGTACG
TCACGCAGCAGCTTATCAGAGCCGCCGAGATTAGAGCATCTGCGAATCTGGCTGCTACAAAGATGAGTGA
ATGCGTGCTCGGGCAATCAAAGCGGGTCGACTTTTGTGGGAAGGGGTACCACCTCATGAGCTTCCCCCAA
TCCGCCCCACATGGCGTTGTGTTCCTGCATGTTACTTACGTTCCCGCTCAAGAGAAGAACTTTACTACCG
CTCCGGCGATCTGCCACGACGGTAAGGCACACTTTCCACGCGAAGGCGTCTTTGTTAGCAATGGAACACA
CTGGTTTGTTACCCAGAGGAACTTTTATGAGCCCCAGATAATCACAACCGACAACACATTCGTATCTGGG
AACTGTGACGTAGTTATTGGGATCGTGAACAACACCGTGTACGATCCTCTCCAACCGGAACTTGACTCTT
TCAAGGAGGAACTGGATAAGTACTTTAAGAATCACACCTCACCCGATGTTGACCTCGGCGACATTTCAGG
AATTAATGCTAGCGTGGTGAACATCCAGAAAGAGATTGATAGACTTAACGAAGTGGCCAAGAACCTCAAC
GAATCACTTATTGACCTGCAGGAGCTGGGAAAATATGAGCAGTACATTAAATGGCCTTGGTACATTTGGC
TGGGCTTTATAGCAGGCCTGATCGCTATCGTCATGGTGACCATCATGCTTTGTTGTATGACTAGCTGCTG
CAGCTGCCTCAAGGGCTGTTGTAGCTGCGGCTCTTGCTGTAAATAATGATGAGGATCCAGATCTGCTGTG
CCTTCTAGTTGCCAGCCATCTGTTGTTTGCCCCTCCCCCGTGCCTTCCTTGACCCTGGAAGGTGCCACTC
CCACTGTCCTTTCCTAATAAAATGAGGAAATTGCATCGCATTGTCTGAGTAGGTGTCATTCTATTCTGGG
GGGTGGGGTGGGGCAGGACAGCAAGGGGGAGGATTGGGAAGACAATAGCAGGCATGCTGGGGATGCGGTG
GGCTCTATGGGTACCCAGGTGCTGAAGAATTGACCCGGTTCCTCCTGGGCCAGAAAGAAGCAGGCACATC
CCCTTCTCTGTGACACACCCTGTCCACGCCCCTGGTTCTTAGTTCCAGCCCCACTCATAGGACACTCATA
GCTCAGGAGGGCTCCGCCTTCAATCCCACCCGCTAAAGTACTTGGAGCGGTCTCTCCCTCCCTCATCAGC
CCACCAAACCAAACCTAGCCTCCAAGAGTGGGAAGAAATTAAAGCAAGATAGGCTATTAAGTGCAGAGGG
AGAGAAAATGCCTCCAACATGTGAGGAAGTAATGAGAGAAATCATAGAATTTTAAGGCCATGATTTAAGG
CCAATCGGAAAGAACATGTGAGCAAAAGGCCAGCAAAAGGCCAGGAACCGTAAAAAGGCCGCGTTGCTGG
CGTTTTTCCATAGGCTCCGCCCCCCTGACGAGCATCACAAAAATCGACGCTCAAGTCAGAGGTGGCGAAA
CCCGACAGGACTATAAAGATACCAGGCGTTTCCCCCTGGAAGCTCCCTCGTGCGCTCTCCTGTTCCGACC
CTGCCGCTTACCGGATACCTGTCCGCCTTTCTCCCTTCGGGAAGCGTGGCGCTTTCTCATAGCTCACGCT
GTAGGTATCTCAGTTCGGTGTAGGTCGTTCGCTCCAAGCTGGGCTGTGTGCACGAACCCCCCGTTCAGCC
CGACCGCTGCGCCTTATCCGGTAACTATCGTCTTGAGTCCAACCCGGTAAGACACGACTTATCGCCACTG
GCAGCAGCCACTGGTAACAGGATTAGCAGAGCGAGGTATGTAGGCGGTGCTACAGAGTTCTTGAAGTGGT
GGCCTAACTACGGCTACACTAGAAGAACAGTATTTGGTATCTGCGCTCTGCTGAAGCCAGTTACCTTCGG
AAAAAGAGTTGGTAGCTCTTGATCCGGCAAACAAACCACCGCTGGTAGCGGTGGTTTTTTTGTTTGCAAG
CAGCAGATTACGCGCAGAAAAAAAGGATCTCAAGAAGATCCTTTGATCTTTTCTACGGGGTCTGACGCTC
AGTGGAACGAAAACTCACGTTAAGGGATTTTGGTCATGAGATTATCAAAAAGGATCTTCACCTAGATCCT
TTTAAATTAAAAATGAAGTTTTAAATCAATCTAAAGTATATATGAGTAAACTTGGTCTGACAGTTACCAA
TGCTTAATCAGTGAGGCACCTATCTCAGCGATCTGTCTATTTCGTTCATCCATAGTTGCCTGACTCCCCG
TCGTGTAGATAACTACGATACGGGAGGGCTTACCATCTGGCCCCAGTGCTGCAATGATACCGCGAGACCC
ACGCTCACCGGCTCCAGATTTATCAGCAATAAACCAGCCAGCCGGAAGGGCCGAGCGCAGAAGTGGTCCT
GCAACTTTATCCGCCTCCATCCAGTCTATTAATTGTTGCCGGGAAGCTAGAGTAAGTAGTTCGCCAGTTA
ATAGTTTGCGCAACGTTGTTGCCATTGCTACAGGCATCGTGGTGTCACGCTCGTCGTTTGGTATGGCTTC
ATTCAGCTCCGGTTCCCAACGATCAAGGCGAGTTACATGATCCCCCATGTTGTGCAAAAAAGCGGTTAGC
TCCTTCGGTCCTCCGATCGTTGTCAGAAGTAAGTTGGCCGCAGTGTTATCACTCATGGTTATGGCAGCAC
TGCATAATTCTCTTACTGTCATGCCATCCGTAAGATGCTTTTCTGTGACTGGTGAGTACTCAACCAAGTC
ATTCTGAGAATAGTGTATGCGGCGACCGAGTTGCTCTTGCCCGGCGTCAATACGGGATAATACCGCGCCA
CATAGCAGAACTTTAAAAGTGCTCATCATTGGAAAACGTTCTTCGGGGCGAAAACTCTCAAGGATCTTAC
CGCTGTTGAGATCCAGTTCGATGTAACCCACTCGTGCACCCAACTGATCTTCAGCATCTTTTACTTTCAC
CAGCGTTTCTGGGTGAGCAAAAACAGGAAGGCAAAATGCCGCAAAAAAGGGAATAAGGGCGACACGGAAA
TGTTGAATACTCATACTCTTCCTTTTTCAATATTATTGAAGCATTTATCAGGGTTATTGTCTCATGAGCG
GATACATATTTGAATGTATTTAGAAAAATAAACAAATAGGGGTTCCGCGCACATTTCCCCGAAAAGTGCC
ACCTGACGTCCCAATGATTGCACCATATGCGGTGTGAAATACCGCACAGATGCGTAAGGAGAAAATACCG
CATCAGATTGGCTATTGGCCATTGCATACGTTGTATCCATATCATAATATGTACATTTATATTGGCTCAT
GTCCAACATTACCGCCATGTTGACATTGATTATTGACTAGTTATTAATAGTAATCAATTACGGGGTCATT
AGTTCATAGCCCATATATGGAGTTCCGCGTTACATAACTTACGGTAAATGGCCCGCCTGGCTGACCGCCC
AACGACCCCCGCCCATTGACGTCAATAATGACGTATGTTCCCATAGTAACGCCAATAGGGACTTTCCATT
GACGTCAATGGGTGGAGTATTTACGGTAAACTGCCCACTTGGCAGTACATCAAGTGTATCATATGCCAAG
TACGCCCCCTATTGACGTCAATGACGGTAAATGGCCCGCCTGGCATTATGCCCAGTACATGACCTTATGG
GACTTTCCTACTTGGCAGTACATCTACGTATTAGTCATCGCTATTACCATGGTGATGCGGTTTTGGCAGT
ACATCAATGGGCGTGGATAGCGGTTTGACTCACGGGGATTTCCAAGTCTCCACCCCATTGACGTCAATGG
GAGTTTGTTTTGGCACCAAAATCAACGGGACTTTCCAAAATGTCGTAACAACTCCGCCCCATTGACGCAA
ATGGGCGGTAGGCGTGTACGGTGGGAGGTCTATATAAGCAGAGCTCGTTTAGTGAACCGTCAGATCGCCT
GGAGACGCCATCCACGCTGTTTTGACCTCCATAGAAGACACCGGGACCGATCCAGCCTCCATCGGCTCGC
ATCTCTCCTTCACGCGCCCGCCGCCCTACCTGAGGCCGCCATCCACGCCGGTTGAGTCGCGTTCTGCCGC
CTCCCGCCTGTGGTGCCTCCTGAACTGCGTCCGCCGTCTAGGTAAGTTTAAAGCTCAGGTCGAGACCGGG
CCTTTGTCCGGCGCTCCCTTGGAGCCTACCTAGACTCAGCCGGCTCTCCACGCTTTGCCTGACCCTGCTT
GCTCAACTCTAGTTAACGGTGGAGGGCAGTGTAGTCTGAGCAGTACTCGTTGCTGCCGCGCGCGCCACCA
GACATAATAGCTGACAGACTAACAGACTGTTCCTTTCCATGGGTCTTTTCTGCAGTCACCGTCGTCGACA
CGTGTGATCAGATATCGCGGCCGCTCTAGA
